Addgene plasmid #70325: R777-E041 Hs.DUSP5
Purpose: Gateway ORF clone of human DUSP5 [NM_004419.3] with stop codon (for native or N-terminal fusions)
Depositing lab: Dominic Esposito. Depositing organization: National Cancer Institute (NCI).
Backbone
  Vector backbone: pDonor-255
  Backbone size w/o insert (bp): 2693
  Vector type: Gateway Entry Clone
Growth in bacteria
  Bacterial resistance: Spectinomycin, 50 μg/mL
  Growth temperature: 37°C
  Growth strain: DH10B
  Copy number: High Copy
Gene/Insert
  Gene/Insert name: DUSP5
  Species: H. sapiens (human)
  Insert size (bp): 1155
  Mutation: A220M (human SNP)
  GenBank ID: NM_004419.3
  Entrez Gene: DUSP5 (a.k.a. DUSP, HVH3)
  Cloning method: Gateway Cloning
  Sequencing primers: 5′ M13F 23-mer (5'-CCCAGTCACGACGTTGTAAAACG); 3′ attLR 23-mer (5'-TAACATCAGAGATTTTGAGACAC)
Terms and licenses: Academic/Nonprofit Terms; Industry Terms: Not Available to Industry
Depositor comments: c607t silent mutation not noted in Refseq; gc658at (A220M mutation) is supported by chimp and alternate human genome sequence
How to cite: R777-E041 Hs.DUSP5 was a gift from Dominic Esposito (Addgene plasmid # 70325 ; http://n2t.net/addgene:70325 ; RRID:Addgene_70325)
