[The description below was written by a language model from this plasmid's Addgene catalogue record and pLannotate feature annotations shown in this document.]
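Description:
R777-E041 Hs.DUSP5 is a Gateway entry clone built on the pDonor-255 backbone and carrying the human DUSP5 open reading frame, which corresponds to the NM_004419.3 reference transcript. It is a bacterial propagation plasmid of about 3.8 kb, not an expression vector. It replicates from a high-copy ColE1/pUC-type origin and is selected with spectinomycin through an aadA (SmR) aminoglycoside adenylyltransferase gene. A fragment of the class 1 integron Pc promoter lies upstream of this gene. Short remnants of lacZα, lacI and a gentamicin resistance gene are also annotated and appear to be non-functional backbone leftovers. The rrnB T1 and T2 terminators probably insulate the cloning region from read-through transcription.

The payload is the roughly 1.15 kb DUSP5 coding sequence. DUSP5 is a dual-specificity protein phosphatase active on phosphotyrosine, phosphoserine and phosphothreonine, with its highest relative activity toward ERK1. The ORF is flanked by attL recombination sites, which the automated annotation labels as an attL3 variant and a partial attL2. No promoter for the insert is annotated, so expression depends on moving the ORF by LR Clonase recombination into a destination vector that provides the promoter and any tags. The clone retains its native stop codon, so it suits untagged expression or N-terminal fusions but not C-terminal fusions. The depositor notes two differences from the reference sequence. One is a silent c607t change. The other is a two-nucleotide substitution giving A220M, described as a human SNP supported by chimpanzee and alternate human genome sequence.
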