Features (pLannotate 1.2.2; 11 found; start..end, strand, type, name):
     18..54      -  CDS            lacZα (fragment): LacZα fragment of β-galactosidase; lacZ fragment
     85..180     +  protein_bind   attL3: mutant version of attL; recombination site for the Gateway® LR reaction LR Clonase™
    186..1337    +  CDS            DUSP5: DUS5_HUMAN - Also known as VH3. Experimental evidence at protein level: Swiss-Prot protein existence level 1. Dual specificity protein phosphatase; active with phosphotyrosine, phosphoserine and phosphothreonine residues. The highest relative activity is toward ERK1. From Homo sapiens (Human).
   1345..1438    -  protein_bind   attL2 (fragment): mutant version of attL; recombination site for the Gateway® LR reaction LR Clonase™
   1553..1576    +  promoter       Pc promoter (fragment): intI1 (promoter lies within the coding sequence); class 1 integron promoter
   1752..1808    +  CDS            GmR (fragment): gentamycin acetyltransferase; aacC1; confers resistance to gentamycin
   1815..2606    +  CDS            SmR: aminoglycoside adenylyltransferase (Murphy, 1985); aadA; confers resistance to spectinomycin and streptomycin
   2699..3287    +  rep_origin     ori: high-copy-number ColE1/pMB1/pBR322/pUC origin of replication
   3470..3562    +  CDS            lacI (fragment): lac repressor; lacI; The lac repressor binds to the lac operator to inhibit transcription in E. coli. This inhibition can be relieved by adding lactose or isopropyl-β-D-thiogalactopyranoside (IPTG).
   3617..3644    -  terminator     rrnB T2 terminator: transcription terminator T2 from the E. coli rrnB gene
   3776..3819    +  terminator     rrnB T1 terminator: Escherichia coli rrnB; transcription terminator T1 from the E. coli rrnB gene
>Addgene plasmid #70325 | R777-E041 Hs.DUSP5 | depositor full sequence | sequence record 125774 | Full Sequence
TTAACGCTAGCATGGATGTTTTCCCAGTCACGACGTTGTAAAACGACGGCCAGTCTTAAAATTCGAGCTC
GGTCCGAGGATCCGAAATAATGATTTTATTTTGACTGATAGTGACCTGTTCGTTGCAACAAATTGATAAG
CAATGCTTTTTTATAATGCCAACTTTGTACAAAAAAGTTGGCACCATGAAGGTCACGTCGCTCGACGGGC
GCCAGCTGCGCAAGATGCTCCGCAAGGAGGCGGCGGCGCGCTGCGTGGTGCTCGACTGCCGGCCCTATCT
GGCCTTCGCTGCCTCGAACGTGCGCGGCTCGCTCAACGTCAACCTCAACTCGGTGGTGCTGCGGCGGGCC
CGGGGCGGCGCGGTGTCGGCGCGCTACGTGCTGCCCGACGAGGCGGCGCGCGCGCGGCTCCTGCAGGAGG
GCGGCGGCGGCGTCGCGGCCGTGGTGGTGCTGGACCAGGGCAGCCGCCACTGGCAGAAGCTGCGAGAGGA
GAGCGCCGCGCGTGTCGTCCTCACCTCGCTACTCGCTTGCCTACCCGCCGGCCCGCGGGTCTACTTCCTC
AAAGGGGGATATGAGACTTTCTACTCGGAATATCCTGAGTGTTGCGTGGATGTAAAACCCATTTCACAAG
AGAAGATTGAGAGTGAGAGAGCCCTCATCAGCCAGTGTGGAAAACCAGTGGTAAATGTCAGCTACAGGCC
AGCTTATGACCAGGGTGGCCCAGTTGAAATCCTTCCCTTCCTCTACCTTGGAAGTGCCTACCATGCATCC
AAGTGCGAGTTCCTCGCCAACTTGCACATCACAGCCCTGCTGAATGTCTCCCGACGGACCTCCGAGGCCT
GCATGACCCACCTACACTACAAATGGATCCCTGTGGAAGACAGCCACACGGCTGACATTAGCTCCCACTT
TCAAGAAGCAATAGACTTCATTGACTGTGTCAGGGAAAAGGGAGGCAAGGTCCTGGTCCACTGTGAGGCT
GGGATCTCCCGTTCACCCACCATCTGCATGGCTTACCTTATGAAGACCAAGCAGTTCCGCCTGAAGGAGG
CCTTCGATTACATCAAGCAGAGGAGGAGCATGGTCTCGCCCAACTTTGGCTTCATGGGCCAGCTCCTGCA
GTACGAATCTGAGATCCTGCCCTCCACGCCCAACCCCCAGCCTCCCTCCTGCCAAGGGGAGGCAGCAGGC
TCTTCACTGATAGGCCATTTGCAGACACTGAGCCCTGACATGCAGGGTGCCTACTGCACATTCCCTGCCT
CGGTGCTGGCACCGGTGCCTACCCACTCAACAGTCTCAGAGCTCAGCAGAAGCCCTGTGGCAACGGCCAC
ATCCTGCTAATCAACTTTCTTGTACAAAGTTGGCATTATAGGAAAGCATTGCTTATCAATTTGTTGCAAC
GAACAGGTCACTATCAGTCAAAATAAAATCATTATTTGCATGCAAGCTTAGATCCTCTAGACCAGCCAGG
ACAGAAATGCCTCGACTTCGCTGCTACCCAAGGTTGCCGGGTGACGCACACCGTGGAAACGGATGAAGGC
ACGAACCCAGTGGACATAAGCCTGTTCGGTTCGTAAGCTGTAATGCAAGTAGCGTATGCGCTCACGCAAC
TGGTCCAGAACCTTGACCGAACGCAGCGGTGGTAACGGCGCAGTGGCGGTTTTCATGGCTTGTTATGACT
GTTTTTTTGGGGTACAGTCTATGCCTCGGGCATCCAAGCAGCAAGCGCGTTACGCCGTGGGTCGATGTTT
GATGTTATGGAGCAGCAACGATGTTACGCAGCAGGGCAGTCGCCCTAAAACAAAGTTAAACATTATGAGG
GAAGCGGTGATCGCCGAAGTATCGACTCAACTATCAGAGGTAGTTGGCGTCATCGAGCGCCATCTCGAAC
CGACGTTGCTGGCCGTACATTTGTACGGCTCCGCAGTGGATGGCGGCCTGAAGCCACACAGTGATATTGA
TTTGCTGGTTACGGTGACCGTAAGGCTTGATGAAACAACGCGGCGAGCTTTGATCAACGACCTTTTGGAA
ACTTCGGCTTCCCCTGGAGAGAGCGAGATTCTCCGCGCTGTAGAAGTCACCATTGTTGTGCACGACGACA
TCATTCCGTGGCGTTATCCAGCTAAGCGCGAACTGCAATTTGGAGAATGGCAGCGCAATGACATTCTTGC
AGGTATCTTCGAGCCAGCCACGATCGACATTGATCTGGCTATCTTGCTGACAAAAGCAAGAGAACATAGC
GTTGCCTTGGTAGGTCCAGCGGCGGAGGAACTCTTTGATCCGGTTCCTGAACAGGATCTATTTGAGGCGC
TAAATGAAACCTTAACGCTATGGAACTCGCCGCCCGACTGGGCTGGCGATGAGCGAAATGTAGTGCTTAC
GTTGTCCCGCATTTGGTACAGCGCAGTAACCGGCAAAATCGCGCCGAAGGATGTCGCTGCCGACTGGGCA
ATGGAGCGCCTGCCGGCCCAGTATCAGCCCGTCATACTTGAAGCTAGACAGGCTTATCTTGGACAAGAAG
AAGATCGCTTGGCCTCGCGCGCAGATCAGTTGGAAGAATTTGTCCACTACGTGAAAGGCGAGATCACCAA
GGTAGTCGGCAAATAACCCTCGAGCCACCCATGACCAAAATCCCTTAACGTGAGTTACGCGTCGTTCCAC
TGAGCGTCAGACCCCGTAGAAAAGATCAAAGGATCTTCTTGAGATCCTTTTTTTCTGCGCGTAATCTGCT
GCTTGCAAACAAAAAAACCACCGCTACCAGCGGTGGTTTGTTTGCCGGATCAAGAGCTACCAACTCTTTT
TCCGAAGGTAACTGGCTTCAGCAGAGCGCAGATACCAAATACTGTCCTTCTAGTGTAGCCGTAGTTAGGC
CACCACTTCAAGAACTCTGTAGCACCGCCTACATACCTCGCTCTGCTAATCCTGTTACCAGTGGCTGCTG
CCAGTGGCGATAAGTCGTGTCTTACCGGGTTGGACTCAAGACGATAGTTACCGGATAAGGCGCAGCGGTC
GGGCTGAACGGGGGGTTCGTGCACACAGCCCAGCTTGGAGCGAACGACCTACACCGAACTGAGATACCTA
CAGCGTGAGCATTGAGAAAGCGCCACGCTTCCCGAAGGGAGAAAGGCGGACAGGTATCCGGTAAGCGGCA
GGGTCGGAACAGGAGAGCGCACGAGGGAGCTTCCAGGGGGAAACGCCTGGTATCTTTATAGTCCTGTCGG
GTTTCGCCACCTCTGACTTGAGCGTCGATTTTTGTGATGCTCGTCAGGGGGGCGGAGCCTATGGAAAAAC
GCCAGCAACGCGGCCTTTTTACGGTTCCTGGCCTTTTGCTGGCCTTTTGCTCACATGTTCTTTCCTGCGT
TATCCCCTGATTCTGTGGATAACCGTATTACCGCCTTTGAGTGAGCTGATACCGCTCGCCGCAGCCGAAC
GACCGAGCGCAGCGAGTCAGTGAGCGAGGAAGCGGAAGAGCGCCCAATACGCAAACCGCCTCTCCCCGCG
CGTTGGCCGATTCATTAATGCAGCTGGCACGACAGGTTTCCCGACTGGAAAGCGGGCAGTGAGCGCAACG
CAATTAATACGCGTACCGCTAGCCAGGAAGAGTTTGTAGAAACGCAAAAAGGCCATCCGTCAGGATGGCC
TTCTGCTTAGTTTGATGCCTGGCAGTTTATGGCGGGCGTCCTGCCCGCCACCCTCCGGGCCGTTGCTTCA
CAACGTTCAAATCCGCTCCCGGCGGATTTGTCCTACTCAGGAGAGCGTTCACCGACAAACAACAGATAAA
ACGAAAGGCCCAGTCTTCCGACTGAGCCTTTCGTTTTATTTGATGCCTGGCAGTTCCCTACTCTCGCG
