>Addgene plasmid #70325 | R777-E041 Hs.DUSP5 | addgene partial sequence | sequence record 129321 | pCR8_R1 5'-cgaaccgaacaggcttatgt-3'
GTGCGTCACCCGGCAACCTTGGGTAGCAGCGAAGTCGAGGCATTTCTGTCCTGGCTGGTCTAGAGGATCT
AAGCTTGCATGCAAATAATGATTTTATTTTGACTGATAGTGACCTGTTCGTTGCAACAAATTGATAAGCA
ATGCTTTCCTATAATGCCAACTTTGTACAAGAAAGTTGATTAGCAGGATGTGGCCGTTGCCACAGGGCTT
CTGCTGAGCTCTGAGACTGTTGAGTGGGTAGGCACCGGTGCCAGCACCGAGGCAGGGAATGTGCAGTAGG
CACCCTGCATGTCAGGGCTCAGTGTCTGCAAATGGCCTATCAGTGAAGAGCCTGCTGCCTCCCCTTGGCA
GGAGGGAGGCTGGGGGTTGGGCGTGGAGGGCAGGATCTCAGATTCGTACTGCAGGAGCTGGCCCATGAAG
CCAAAGTTGGGCGAGACCATGCTCCTCCTCTGCTTGATGTAATCGAAGGCCTCCTTCAGGCGGAACTGCT
TGGTCTTCATAAGGTAAGCCATGCAGATGGTGGGTGAACGGGAGATCCCAGCCTCACAGTGGACCAGGAC
CTTGCCTCCCTTTTCCCTGACACAGTCAATGAAGTCTATTGCTTCTTGAAAGTGGGAGCTAATGTCAGCC
GTGTGGCTGTCTTCCACAGGGATCCATTTGTAGTGTAGGTGGGTCATGCAGGCCTCGGAGGTCCGTCGGG
AGACATTCAGCAGGGCTGTGATGTGCAAGTTGGCGAGGAACTCGCACTTGGATGCATGGTAGGCACTTCC
AAGGTAGAGGAAGGGAAGGATTTCAACTGGGCCACCCTGGTCATAAGCTGGCCTGTAGCTGACATTTACC
ACTGGTTTTCCACACTGGCTGATGAGGGCTCTCTCACTCTCAATCTTCTCTTGTGAAATGG
